Addgene plasmid #122033: pAC1-V16-eGFP
Purpose: AAV vector, pTet bidi (bidirectional tetracycline-responsive promoter) driving Tet-dependent rtTA and eGFP expression
Depositing lab: Liliane Tenenbaum. Depositing organization: Centre Hospitalier Universitaire Vaudois (CHUV). Publication: A regulatable AAV vector mediating GDNF biological effects at clinically-approved sub-antimicrobial doxycycline doses. Chtarto A, Humbert-Claude M, Bockstael O, Das AT, Boutry S, Breger LS, Klaver B, Melas C, Barroso-Chinea P, Gonzalez-Hernandez T, Muller RN, DeWitte O, Levivier M, Lundberg C, Berkhout B, Tenenbaum L. Mol Ther Methods Clin Dev. 2016 Mar 30;5:16027. doi: 10.1038/mtm.2016.27. eCollection 2016. S2329-0501(16)30169-3 PubMed 27069954.
Backbone
  Vector backbone: pAC1
  Backbone manufacturer: Chtarto et al 2003 GeneTher 10 (84-94)
  Vector type: AAV
Growth in bacteria
  Bacterial resistance: Ampicillin, 100 μg/mL
  Growth temperature: 37°C
  Growth strain: NEB Stable
  Copy number: High Copy
Gene/Insert
  Gene/Insert name: eGFP
  Species: Aequorea victoria
  Insert size (bp): 720
  Cloning method: Restriction Enzyme; 5′ cloning site unknown (unknown if destroyed); 3′ cloning site unknown (unknown if destroyed)
  Sequencing primers: 5′ n/a
Terms and licenses: Academic/Nonprofit Terms; Industry Terms: Not Available to Industry
How to cite: pAC1-V16-eGFP was a gift from Liliane Tenenbaum (Addgene plasmid # 122033 ; http://n2t.net/addgene:122033 ; RRID:Addgene_122033)
