[The description below was written by a language model from this plasmid's Addgene catalogue record and pLannotate feature annotations shown in this document.]
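Description:
pAC1-V16-eGFP is an AAV transfer plasmid built on the pAC1 backbone that carries a self-contained, doxycycline-inducible (Tet-On) expression cassette between AAV2 inverted terminal repeats. In bacteria it is maintained through a high-copy ColE1/pUC-type origin and selected with ampicillin via the β-lactamase gene. An f1 phage origin and small remnants of lacZα, lacI, rop and bom in the feature table are backbone leftovers. Both ITRs are annotated only as fragments, so the table alone does not establish whether they are intact.

The payload is organised around a bidirectional tetracycline-responsive promoter: a central element of seven tetO operator copies flanked by minimal promoters facing outward. In one direction it drives EGFP (720 bp, mammalian codon-optimised, from Aequorea victoria), followed by the SV40 small t intron and an SV40 polyadenylation signal. In the other direction, a minimal CMV promoter drives a reverse tetracycline transactivator, detected as an rtTA3-like coding sequence with a VP16-derived minimal activation domain. The "V16" in the name presumably denotes the rtTA variant, though the record does not define it. An SV40 poly(A) region lies downstream of the rtTA, although it is annotated in the forward orientation. Because rtTA is itself under Tet-dependent control, the design forms an autoregulatory loop. Low basal transactivator levels are amplified when doxycycline is present, switching on both rtTA and the reporter from a single vector.

The short SV40 T antigen, NLS, str and chicken β-actin hits are probably incidental matches within the SV40 and junction sequences. The associated publication concerns regulatable AAV-mediated GDNF delivery at low doxycycline doses, so this eGFP version plausibly serves as the reporter counterpart for assessing induction and background expression.
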