Features (pLannotate 1.2.2; 28 found; start..end, strand, type, name):
     43..313     -  protein_bind   tetracycline response element: contains seven copies of the tetracycline operator tetO tetracycline repressor TetR
    327..372     +  promoter       TRE3GV promoter (fragment): 3rd-generation Tet-responsive promoter that can be activated by binding of Tet-On® 3G, optimized for retroviral and lentiviral vectors
    436..472     +  misc_feature   MCS (fragment): multiple cloning site
    491..1210    +  CDS            EGFP: the original enhanced GFP (Yang et al., 1996) mammalian codon-optimized
   1234..1308    +  CDS            small t antigen (fragment): SV40 (simian virus 40) small t antigen
   1310..1375    +  intron         small t intron: SV40 (simian virus 40) small t antigen intron
   1505..1525    +  CDS            SV40 NLS: nuclear localization signal of SV40 (simian virus 40) large T antigen
   1844..1927    +  CDS            large T antigen (fragment): large T antigen from SV40 (simian virus 40)
   1950..2084    +  polyA_signal   SV40 poly(A) signal: SV40 polyadenylation signal
   2094..2132    +  repeat_region  AAV2 ITR (fragment): inverted terminal repeat of adeno-associated virus serotype 2 inverted
   2136..2189    -  CDS            lacI (fragment): lac repressor; lacI; The lac repressor binds to the lac operator to inhibit transcription in E. coli. This inhibition can be relieved by adding lactose or isopropyl-β-D-thiogalactopyranoside (IPTG).
   2372..2960    -  rep_origin     ori: high-copy-number ColE1/pMB1/pBR322/pUC origin of replication
   3131..3991    -  CDS            AmpR: β-lactamase; bla; confers resistance to ampicillin, carbenicillin, and related antibiotics
   3992..4096    -  promoter       AmpR promoter: bla
   4191..4226    +  CDS            rop (fragment): Rop protein, which maintains plasmids at low copy number; rop
   4328..4427    +  misc_feature   bom (fragment): basis of mobility region from pBR322
   4455..4883    -  rep_origin     f1 ori (sequence partly withheld): f1 bacteriophage origin of replication; arrow indicates direction of (+) strand synthesis
   4887..4953    -  CDS            lacZα (fragment): LacZα fragment of β-galactosidase; lacZ fragment
   4994..5016    +  promoter       chicken β-actin promoter (fragment): No description available
   5027..5156    -  repeat_region  AAV2 ITR (fragment): inverted terminal repeat of adeno-associated virus serotype 2 inverted
   5173..5403    +  CDS            str (fragment): STR_KLEPN - Protein inferred from homology: Swiss-Prot protein existence level 3. The aminoglycoside phosphotransferases achieve inactivation of their antibiotic substrates by phosphorylation. From Klebsiella pneumoniae.
   5397..5480    +  CDS            large T antigen (fragment): large T antigen from SV40 (simian virus 40)
   5503..5637    +  polyA_signal   SV40 poly(A) signal: SV40 polyadenylation signal
   5656..5766    -  CDS            VP48: 3 tandem repeats of the minimal activation domain of herpes simplex virus VP16 (Cheng et al., 2013)
   5696..6393    -  CDS            rtTA3 (fragment): reverse tetracycline transactivator 3 activates expression from Tet-responsive promoters in the presence of doxycycline
   6495..6533    -  promoter       minimal CMV promoter: human cytomegalovirus (CMV) immediate early promoter
   6538..6555    -  misc_feature   MCS (fragment): pUC18/19 multiple cloning site
   6565..27      -  promoter       tetR/tetA promoters (fragment) (across the origin): tetR; overlapping promoters for bacterial tetR and tetA
>Addgene plasmid #122033 | pAC1-V16-eGFP | addgene full sequence | sequence record 234913 | Addgene NGS Result
TCTCTATCACTGATAGGGAGTGGTAAACTCGACTTTCACTTTTCTCTATCACTGATAGGGAGTGGTAAAC
TCGACTTTCACTTTTCTCTATCACTGATAGGGAGTGGTAAACTCGACTTTCACTTTTCTCTATCACTGAT
AGGGAGTGGTAAACTCGACTTTCACTTTTCTCTATCACTGATAGGGAGTGGTAAACTCGACTTTCACTTT
TCTCTATCACTGATAGGGAGTGGTAAACTCGACTTTCACTTTTCTCTATCACTGATAGGGAGTGGTAAAC
TCGACTTTCACTTTTCTCTATCACTGATAGGGAGTGGTAAACTCGACCTATATAAGCAGAGCTCGTTTAG
TGAACCGTCAGATCGCCTGGAGACGCCATCCACGCTGTTTTGACCTCCATAGAAGACACCGGGACCGATC
CAGCCTCCGCGGCCCCGAATTCTGCAGTCGACGGTACCGCGGGCCCGGGATCGATCCACCGGTCGCCACC
ATGGTGAGCAAGGGCGAGGAGCTGTTCACCGGGGTGGTGCCCATCCTGGTCGAGCTGGACGGCGACGTAA
ACGGCCACAAGTTCAGCGTGTCCGGCGAGGGCGAGGGCGATGCCACCTACGGCAAGCTGACCCTGAAGTT
CATCTGCACCACCGGCAAGCTGCCCGTGCCCTGGCCCACCCTCGTGACCACCCTGACCTACGGCGTGCAG
TGCTTCAGCCGCTACCCCGACCACATGAAGCAGCACGACTTCTTCAAGTCCGCCATGCCCGAAGGCTACG
TCCAGGAGCGCACCATCTTCTTCAAGGACGACGGCAACTACAAGACCCGCGCCGAGGTGAAGTTCGAGGG
CGACACCCTGGTGAACCGCATCGAGCTGAAGGGCATCGACTTCAAGGAGGACGGCAACATCCTGGGGCAC
AAGCTGGAGTACAACTACAACAGCCACAACGTCTATATCATGGCCGACAAGCAGAAGAACGGCATCAAGG
TGAACTTCAAGATCCGCCACAACATCGAGGACGGCAGCGTGCAGCTCGCCGACCACTACCAGCAGAACAC
CCCCATCGGCGACGGCCCCGTGCTGCTGCCCGACAACCACTACCTGAGCACCCAGTCCGCCCTGAGCAAA
GACCCCAACGAGAAGCGCGATCACATGGTCCTGCTGGAGTTCGTGACCGCCGCCGGGATCACTCTCGGCA
TGGACGAGCTGTACAAGTAAAGCGGCCGCGACTCTAGCTAGAGGATCTTTGTGAAGGAACCTTACTTCTG
TGGTGTGACATAATTGGACAAACTACCTACAGAGATTTAAAGCTCTAAGGTAAATATAAAATTTTTAAGT
GTATAATGTGTTAAACTACTGATTCTAATTGTTTGTGTATTTTAGATTCCAACCTATGGAACTGATGAAT
GGGAGCAGTGGTGGAATGCCTTTAATGAGGAAAACCTGTTTTGCTCAGAAGAAATGCCATCTAGTGATGA
TGAGGCTACTGCTGACTCTCAACATTCTACTCCTCCAAAAAAGAAGAGAAAGGTAGAAGACCCCAAGGAC
TTTCCTTCAGAATTGCTAAGTTTTTTGAGTCATGCTGTGTTTAGTAATAGAACTCTTGCTTGCTTTGCTA
TTTACACCACAAAGGAAAAAGCTGCACTGCTATACAAGAAAATTATGGAAAAATATTCTGTAACCTTTAT
AAGTAGGCATAACAGTTATAATCATAACATACTGTTTTTTCTTACTCCACACAGGCATAGAGTGTCTGCT
ATTAATAACTATGCTCAAAAATTGTGTACCTTTAGCTTTTTAATTTGTAAAGGGGTTAATAAGGAATATT
TGATGTATAGTGCCTTGACTAGAGATCATAATCAGCCATACCACATTTGTAGAGGTTTTACTTGCTTTAA
AAAACCTCCCACACCTCCCCCTGAACCTGAAACATAAAATGAATGCAATTGTTGTTGTTAACTTGTTTAT
TGCAGCTTATAATGGTTACAAATAAAGCAATAGCATCACAAATTTCACAAATAAAGCATTTTTTTCACTG
CATTCTAGTTGTGGTTTGTCCAAACTCATCAATGTATCTTATCATGTCTGGATCGAAGATCTGAGGAACC
CCTAGTGATGGAGTTGGCCACTCCCTCTCTGCAGCCTGCATTAATGAATCGGCCAACGCGCGGGGAGAGG
CGGTTTGCGTATTGGGCGCTCTTCCGCTTCCTCGCTCACTGACTCGCTGCGCTCGGTCGTTCGGCTGCGG
CGAGCGGTATCAGCTCACTCAAAGGCGGTAATACGGTTATCCACAGAATCAGGGGATAACGCAGGAAAGA
ACATGTGAGCAAAAGGCCAGCAAAAGGCCAGGAACCGTAAAAAGGCCGCGTTGCTGGCGTTTTTCCATAG
GCTCCGCCCCCCTGACGAGCATCACAAAAATCGACGCTCAAGTCAGAGGTGGCGAAACCCGACAGGACTA
TAAAGATACCAGGCGTTTCCCCCTGGAAGCTCCCTCGTGCGCTCTCCTGTTCCGACCCTGCCGCTTACCG
GATACCTGTCCGCCTTTCTCCCTTCGGGAAGCGTGGCGCTTTCTCATAGCTCACGCTGTAGGTATCTCAG
TTCGGTGTAGGTCGTTCGCTCCAAGCTGGGCTGTGTGCACGAACCCCCCGTTCAGCCCGACCGCTGCGCC
TTATCCGGTAACTATCGTCTTGAGTCCAACCCGGTAAGACACGACTTATCGCCACTGGCAGCAGCCACTG
GTAACAGGATTAGCAGAGCGAGGTATGTAGGCGGTGCTACAGAGTTCTTGAAGTGGTGGCCTAACTACGG
CTACACTAGAAGAACAGTATTTGGTATCTGCGCTCTGCTGAAGCCAGTTACCTTCGGAAAAAGAGTTGGT
AGCTCTTGATCCGGCAAACAAACCACCGCTGGTAGCGGTGGTTTTTTTGTTTGCAAGCAGCAGATTACGC
GCAGAAAAAAAGGATCTCAAGAAGATCCTTTGATCTTTTCTACGGGGTCTGACGCTCAGTGGAACGAAAA
CTCACGTTAAGGGATTTTGGTCATGAGATTATCAAAAAGGATCTTCACCTAGATCCTTTTAAATTAAAAA
TGAAGTTTTAAATCAATCTAAAGTATATATGAGTAAACTTGGTCTGACAGTTACCAATGCTTAATCAGTG
AGGCACCTATCTCAGCGATCTGTCTATTTCGTTCATCCATAGTTGCCTGACTCCCCGTCGTGTAGATAAC
TACGATACGGGAGGGCTTACCATCTGGCCCCAGTGCTGCAATGATACCGCGAGACCCACGCTCACCGGCT
CCAGATTTATCAGCAATAAACCAGCCAGCCGGAAGGGCCGAGCGCAGAAGTGGTCCTGCAACTTTATCCG
CCTCCATCCAGTCTATTAATTGTTGCCGGGAAGCTAGAGTAAGTAGTTCGCCAGTTAATAGTTTGCGCAA
CGTTGTTGCCATTGCTACAGGCATCGTGGTGTCACGCTCGTCGTTTGGTATGGCTTCATTCAGCTCCGGT
TCCCAACGATCAAGGCGAGTTACATGATCCCCCATGTTGTGCAAAAAAGCGGTTAGCTCCTTCGGTCCTC
CGATCGTTGTCAGAAGTAAGTTGGCCGCAGTGTTATCACTCATGGTTATGGCAGCACTGCATAATTCTCT
TACTGTCATGCCATCCGTAAGATGCTTTTCTGTGACTGGTGAGTACTCAACCAAGTCATTCTGAGAATAG
TGTATGCGGCGACCGAGTTGCTCTTGCCCGGCGTCAATACGGGATAATACCGCGCCACATAGCAGAACTT
TAAAAGTGCTCATCATTGGAAAACGTTCTTCGGGGCGAAAACTCTCAAGGATCTTACCGCTGTTGAGATC
CAGTTCGATGTAACCCACTCGTGCACCCAACTGATCTTCAGCATCTTTTACTTTCACCAGCGTTTCTGGG
TGAGCAAAAACAGGAAGGCAAAATGCCGCAAAAAAGGGAATAAGGGCGACACGGAAATGTTGAATACTCA
TACTCTTCCTTTTTCAATATTATTGAAGCATTTATCAGGGTTATTGTCTCATGAGCGGATACATATTTGA
ATGTATTTAGAAAAATAAACAAATAGGGGTTCCGCGCACATTTCCCCGAAAAGTGCCACCTGACGTCTAA
GAAACCATTATTATCATGACATTAACCTATAAAAATAGGCGTATCACGAGGCCCTTTCGTCTCGCGCGTT
TCGGTGATGACGGTGAAAACCTCTGACACATGCAGCTCCCGGAGACGGTCACAGCTTGTCTGTAAGCGGA
TGCCGGGAGCAGACAAGCCCGTCAGGGCGCGTCAGCGGGTGTTGGCGGGTGTCGGGGCTGGCTTAACTAT
GCGGCATCAGAGCAGATTGTACTGAGAGTGCACCATATGCGGTGTGAAATACCGCACAGATGCGTAAGGA
GAAAATACCGCATCAGGAAATTGTAAGCGTTAATATTTTGTTAAAATTCGCGTTAAATTTTTGTTAAATC
AGCTCATTTTTTAACCAATAGGCCGAAATCGGCAAAATCCCTTATAAATCAAAAGAATAGACCGAGATAG
GGT
[37 nt withheld, positions 4554-4590]
AAAGAACGTGGACTCCAACGTCAAAGG
[49 nt withheld, positions 4618-4666]
T
[91 nt withheld, positions 4668-4758]
G
[124 nt withheld, positions 4760-4883]
CCATTCGCCATTCAGGCTGCGCAACTGTTGGGAAGGGCGATCGGTGCGGGCCTCTTCGCTATTACGCCAG
GCTGCAGGGGGGGGGGGGGGGGGSCCCMCYSMSKGGGGGGGGGGGGGGGGGGGGGGGGGGGGCCACTCCC
TCTCTGCGCGCTCGCTCGCTCACTGAGGCCGCCCGGGCAAAGCCCGGGCGTCGGGCGACCTTTGGTCGCC
CGGCCTCAGTGAGCGAGCGAGCGCGCAGAGAGGGAGTGGCCAACTCCATCACTAGGGGTTCCTCAGATCT
TCAGCTTGGTCGAGCTGGATACTTCCCGTCCGCCAGGGGGACATGCCGGCGATGCTGAAGGTCGCGCGCA
TTCCCGATGAAGAGGCCGGTTACCGCCTGTTGACCTGGTGGGACGGGCAGGGCGCCGCCCGAGTCTTCGC
CTCGGCGGCGGGCGCTCTGCTCATGGAGCGCGCGTCCGGGGCCGGGGACCTTGCACAGATAGCGTGGTCC
GGCCAGGACGACGAGGCTTGCAGGATCATAATCAGCCATACCACATTTGTAGAGGTTTTACTTGCTTTAA
AAAACCTCCCACACCTCCCCCTGAACCTGAAACATAAAATGAATGCAATTGTTGTTGTTAACTTGTTTAT
TGCAGCTTATAATGGTTACAAATAAAGCAATAGCATCACAAATTTCACAAATAAAGCATTTTTTTCACTG
CATTCTAGTTGTGGTTTGTCCAAACTCATCAATGTATCTTATCATGTCTGGATCCTTACTTAGTTACCCG
GGGAGCATGTCAAGGTCAAAATCGTCAAGAGCGTCAGCAGGCAGCATATCAAGGTCAAAGTCGTCAAGGG
CATCGGCTGGGAGCATGTCTAAGTCAAAATCGTCAAGGGCGTCGGTCGGCCCGCCGCTTTCGCACTTTAG
CTGTTTCTCCAGGCCACATATGATTAGTTCCAGGCCGAAAAGGAAGGCAGGTTCGGCTCCCTGCCGGTCG
AACAGCTCAATTGCTTGTTTCAGAAGTGGGGGCATAGAATCGGTGGTAGGTGTCTCTCTTTCCTCTTTTG
CTACTTGATGCTCCTGTTCCTCCAATACGCAGCCCAGTGTAAAGTGGCCCACGGCGGACAGAGCGTACAG
TGCGTTCTCCAGGGAGAAGCCTTGCTGACACAGGAACGCGAGCTGATTTTCCAGGGTTTCGTACTGTTTC
TCTGTTGGGCGGGTGCCGAGATGCACTTTAGCCCCGTCGCGATGTGAGAGGAGAGCACAGCGGTATGACT
TGGCGTTGTTCCGCAGAAAGTCTTGCCATGACTCGCCTTCCAGGGGGCAGGAGTGGGTATGATGCCTGTC
CAGCATCTCGATTGGCAGGGCATCGAGCAGGGCCCGCTTGTTCTTCACGTGCCAGTACAGGGTAGGCTGC
TCAACTCCCAGCTTTTGAGCGAGTTTCCTTGTCGTCAGGCCTTCGATACCGACTCCATTGAGTAATTCCA
GAGCAGAGTTTATGATTTTGCTCTTGTCCAGTCTAGACATATGAATTCGGGGCCGCGGAGGCTGGATCGG
TCCCGGTGTCTTCTATGGAGGTCAAAACAGCGTGGATGGCGTCTCCAGGCGATCTGACGGTTCACTAAAC
GAGCTCTGCTTATATAGGCCTCCCACCGTACACGCCTACCTCGACCCGGGTACCGAGCTCGACTTTCACT
TT
